Addgene plasmid #186874: pTRE3G-chimpanzee cGASdeltaN-HA
Purpose: Doxycycline-dependent expression of chimpanzee cGAS gene in mammalian cells by retroviral transduction
Depositing lab: Jonathan Kagan. Depositing organization: Boston Children's Hospital. Publication: Species-specific self-DNA detection mechanisms by mammalian cyclic GMP-AMP synthases. Mosallanejad K, Kennedy SN, Bahleda KM, Slavik KM, Zhou W, Govande AA, Hancks DC, Kranzusch PJ, Kagan JC. Sci Immunol. 2023 Jan 20;8(79):eabp9765. doi: 10.1126/sciimmunol.abp9765. Epub 2023 Jan 20. PubMed 36662885.
Backbone
  Vector backbone: pRetroX-TRE3G Vector
  Backbone manufacturer: Takara Bio
  Backbone size w/o insert (bp): 6600
  Vector type: Retroviral
  Selectable markers: Puromycin
Growth in bacteria
  Bacterial resistance: Ampicillin, 100 μg/mL
  Growth temperature: 37°C
  Growth strain: NEB Stable
  Copy number: High Copy
Gene/Insert
  Gene/Insert name: Chimpanzee cGAS truncation mutant (160-520 a.a.) with C-terminal HA tag (alt names: cGAS; cGASdeltaN)
  Species: Synthetic; Pan troglodytes
  Insert size (bp): 1122
  Mutation: N-terminal truncation
  Entrez Gene: CGAS (a.k.a. CK820_G0000974, MB21D1)
  Promoter: TRE3G
  Tag / fusion protein: HA (C terminal on insert)
  Cloning method: Ligation Independent Cloning
  Sequencing primers: 5′ pCEP_Fw (agagctcgtttagtgaaccg); 3′ MSCV_Rv (cagcggggctgctaaagcgcatgc)
Terms and licenses: Academic/Nonprofit Terms; Industry Terms: Not Available to Industry
Depositor comments: Contains Kozak sequence (gccacc) before start codon. Please visit https://www.biorxiv.org/content/10.1101/2022.03.09.483681v2 for bioRxiv preprint.
How to cite: pTRE3G-chimpanzee cGASdeltaN-HA was a gift from Jonathan Kagan (Addgene plasmid # 186874 ; http://n2t.net/addgene:186874 ; RRID:Addgene_186874)
