[The description below was written by a language model from this plasmid's Addgene catalogue record and pLannotate feature annotations shown in this document.]
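Description:
pTRE3G-chimpanzee cGASdeltaN-HA is a self-inactivating gammaretroviral transfer plasmid built on the pRetroX-TRE3G backbone and intended for doxycycline-dependent expression of a truncated chimpanzee cGAS in mammalian cells after retroviral transduction. In bacteria it is maintained through a high-copy ColE1/pUC-type origin and selected with ampicillin via the β-lactamase gene. The sequenced record is about 7.7 kb, consistent with the stated backbone plus a roughly 1.1 kb insert.

The viral portion begins with a CMV enhancer/promoter fused to a truncated 5' LTR, which drives transcription of the genomic RNA in packaging cells. This is followed by a packaging signal and a truncated, start-codon-less gag fragment that support encapsidation. The 3' LTR carries a U3 deletion, so the integrated provirus lacks LTR promoter activity and expression depends on the internal promoters.

The first internal promoter is TRE3GV, a third-generation Tet-responsive promoter optimised for viral vectors. It is activated only when the Tet-On 3G transactivator binds in the presence of doxycycline; that transactivator is not encoded here and must be supplied separately. It drives a Kozak-preceded open reading frame encoding chimpanzee cGAS residues 160–520, which lacks the N-terminal region, with a C-terminal HA epitope tag. The automated annotation labels this ORF as a human CGAS fragment and the tag as a partial 3xHA, reflecting homology matching rather than the actual source.

Downstream, a mouse PGK promoter expresses puromycin N-acetyltransferase for selection of transduced cells. The associated study concerns species-specific self-DNA detection by mammalian cGAS enzymes, so the construct suits inducible comparison of cGAS orthologues and truncation variants.
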