Features (pLannotate 1.2.2; 19 found; start..end, strand, type, name):
    334..537     +  promoter       CMV promoter: human cytomegalovirus (CMV) immediate early promoter
    538..713     +  LTR            5' LTR (truncated): truncated long terminal repeat from Moloney murine sarcoma virus
    835..1109    +  misc_feature   MESV Ψ (fragment): packaging signal of murine embryonic stem cell virus
   1176..1592    +  CDS            gag (truncated): truncated Moloney murine leukemia virus (MMLV) gag gene lacking the start codon
   1632..1981    +  promoter       TRE3GV promoter: 3rd-generation Tet-responsive promoter that can be activated by binding of Tet-On® 3G, optimized for retroviral and lentiviral vectors
   1997..3079    +  CDS            CGAS (fragment): CGAS_HUMAN - Also known as C6orf150 From Homo sapiens (Human).
   3080..3107    +  CDS            3xHA (fragment): three tandem HA epitope tags
   3140..3627    +  promoter       PGK promoter: mouse phosphoglycerate kinase 1 promoter
   3648..4247    +  CDS            PuroR: puromycin N-acetyltransferase; pac from Streptomyces alboniger; confers resistance to puromycin
   4314..4386    +  CDS            env (fragment): murine leukemia virus gPr80 envelope polyprotein precursor; env; proteolytically cleaved into gp70SU and p15TM subunits
   4428..4853    +  LTR            3' LTR (ΔU3): self-inactivating 3' long terminal repeat (LTR) from Moloney murine leukemia virus
   4922..4962    +  CDS            rop (fragment): Rop protein, which maintains plasmids at low copy number; rop
   5064..5102    +  misc_feature   bom (fragment): basis of mobility region from pBR322
   5119..5448    +  promoter       SV40 promoter: SV40 enhancer and early promoter
   5454..5555    +  misc_feature   bom (fragment): basis of mobility region from pBR322
   5741..6329    -  rep_origin     ori: high-copy-number ColE1/pMB1/pBR322/pUC origin of replication
   6500..7360    -  CDS            AmpR: β-lactamase; bla; confers resistance to ampicillin, carbenicillin, and related antibiotics
   7361..7465    -  promoter       AmpR promoter: bla
   7651..333     +  enhancer       CMV enhancer (across the origin): human cytomegalovirus immediate early enhancer
>Addgene plasmid #186874 | pTRE3G-chimpanzee cGASdeltaN-HA | addgene full sequence | sequence record 366080 | Addgene NGS Result
TTAGTTCATAGCCCATATATGGAGTTCCGCGTTACATAACTTACGGTAAATGGCCCGCCTGGCTGACCGC
CCAACGACCCCCGCCCATTGACGTCAATAATGACGTATGTTCCCATAGTAACGCCAATAGGGACTTTCCA
TTGACGTCAATGGGTGGAGTATTTACGGTAAACTGCCCACTTGGCAGTACATCAAGTGTATCATATGCCA
AGTACGCCCCCTATTGACGTCAATGACGGTAAATGGCCCGCCTGGCATTATGCCCAGTACATGACCTTAT
GGGACTTTCCTACTTGGCAGTACATCTACGTATTAGTCATCGCTATTACCATGGTGATGCGGTTTTGGCA
GTACATCAATGGGCGTGGATAGCGGTTTGACTCACGGGGATTTCCAAGTCTCCACCCCATTGACGTCAAT
GGGAGTTTGTTTTGGCACCAAAATCAACGGGACTTTCCAAAATGTCGTAACAACTCCGCCCCATTGACGC
AAATGGGCGGTAGGCGTGTACGGTGGGAGGTCTATATAAGCAGAGCTCAATAAAAGAGCCCACAACCCCT
CACTCGGCGCGCCAGTCTTCCGATAGACTGCGTCGCCCGGGTACCCGTATTCCCAATAAAGCCTCTTGCT
GTTTGCATCCGAATCGTGGTCTCGCTGTTCCTTGGGAGGGTCTCCTCTGAGTGATTGACTACCCACGACG
GGGGTCTTTCATTTGGGGGCTCGTCCGGGATTTGGAGACCCCTGCCCAGGGACCACCGACCCACCACCGG
GAGGTAAGCTGGCCAGCAACTTATCTGTGTCTGTCCGATTGTCTAGTGTCTATGTTTGATGTTATGCGCC
TGCGTCTGTACTAGTTAGCTAACTAGCTCTGTATCTGGCGGACCCGTGGTGGAACTGACGAGTTCTGAAC
ACCCGGCCGCAACCCTGGGAGACGTCCCAGGGACTTTGGGGGCCGTTTTTGTGGCCCGACCTGAGGAAGG
GAGTCGATGTGGAATCCGACCCCGTCAGGATATGTGGTTCTGGTAGGAGACGAGAACCTAAAACAGTTCC
CGCCTCCGTCTGAATTTTTGCTTTCGGTTTGGAACCGAAGCCGCGCGTCTTGTCTGCTGCAGCGCTGCAG
CATCGTTCTGTGTTGTCTCTGTCTGACTGTGTTTCTGTATTTGTCTGAAAATTAGGGCCAGACTGTTACC
ACTCCCTTAAGTTTGACCTTAGGTCACTGGAAAGATGTCGAGCGGATCGCTCACAACCAGTCGGTAGATG
TCAAGAAGAGACGTTGGGTTACCTTCTGCTCTGCAGAATGGCCAACCTTTAACGTCGGATGGCCGCGAGA
CGGCACCTTTAACCGAGACCTCATCACCCAGGTTAAGATCAAGGTCTTTTCACCTGGCCCGCATGGACAC
CCAGACCAGGTCCCCTACATCGTGACCTGGGAAGCCTTGGCTTTTGACCCCCCTCCCTGGGTCAAGCCCT
TTGTACACCCTAAGCCTCCGCCTCCTCTTCCTCCATCCGCCCCGTCTCTCCCCCTTGAACCTCCTCGTTC
GACCCCGCCTCGATCCTCCCTTTATCCAGCCCTCACTCCTTCTCTAGGCGCCGGAATTGAAGATCTCGAT
GAGGCCCTTTCGTCTTCACTCGAGTTTACTCCCTATCAGTGATAGAGAACGTATGAAGAGTTTACTCCCT
ATCAGTGATAGAGAACGTATGCAGACTTTACTCCCTATCAGTGATAGAGAACGTATAAGGAGTTTACTCC
CTATCAGTGATAGAGAACGTATGACCAGTTTACTCCCTATCAGTGATAGAGAACGTATCTACAGTTTACT
CCCTATCAGTGATAGAGAACGTATATCCAGTTTACTCCCTATCAGTGATAGAGAACGTATGTCGAGGTAG
GCGTGTACGGTGGGCGCCTATAAAAGCAGAGCTCGTTTAGTGAACCGTCAGATCGCCTGGAGCAATTCCA
CAACACTTTTGTCTTATACTTGGATCCGCCACCATGCCTGGGGCCTCGAAGCTCCGGGCGGTTTTGGAGA
AGTTGAAGCTCAGCCGCGATGATATCTCCACGGCGGCGGGGATGGTGAAAGGGGTTGTGGACCACCTGCT
GCTCAGACTGAAGTGCGACTCCGCGTTCAGAGGCGTCGGGCTGCTGAACACCGGGAGCTACTATGAGCAC
GTGAAGATTTCTGCACCTAATGAATTTGATGTCATGTTTAAACTGGAAGTCCCCAGAATCCAACTAGAAG
AATATTCCAACACTCGTGCATATTACTTTGTGAAATTTAAAAGAAATCCGAAAGAAAATCCTCTGAGTCA
GTTTTTAGAAGGTGAAATATTATCAGCTTCTAAGATGCTGTCAAAGTTTAGGAAAATCATTAAGGAAGAA
ATTAACAACATTAAAGATGTCATCATGAAGAGGAAAAGAGGAGGGAGCCCTGCTGTAACACTTCTTATTA
GTGAAAAAATATCTGTGGATATAACCCTGGCTTTGGAATCAAAAAGTAGCTGGCCTGCTAGCACCCAAGA
AGGCCTGCCCATTAAAAACTGGCTTTCAGCAAAAGTTAGGAAGCAACTAAGACTAAAGCCATTTTACCTT
GTACCCAAGCATGCAAAGGAAGGAAATGGTTTCCAAGAAGAAACATGGCGGCTATCCTTCTCTCACATCG
AAAAGGAAATTTTGAACAATCATGGAAAATCTAAAACGTGCTGTGAAATCAAAGAAGCGAAATGTTGCAG
GAAAGATTGTTTAAAACTAATGAAATACCTTTTAGAACAGCTGAAAGAAAAGTTTAAAGACAAAAAACAT
CTGGATAAATTCTCTTCTTATCATGTGAAAACTGCCTTCTTTCACGTATGTACCGAGAACCCTCAAGACA
GTCAGTGGGACCGCAAAGACCTGGGCCTCTGCTTTGATAACTGCGTGACATACTTTCTTCAGTGCCTCAG
GATAGAAAAACTTGAGAATTATTTTATTCCTGAATTTAATCTATTCTCTAGCGACTTAATTGACAAAAGA
AGTAAAGAATTTCTGACAAAGCAAATTGAATATGAAAGAAACAATGAGTTTCCAGTTTTTGATGAATTTT
ACCCATACGATGTTCCAGATTACGCTTGAGCGGCCGCGCCGGCGGGCCCGAATTCTACCGGGTAGGGGAG
GCGCTTTTCCCAAGGCAGTCTGGAGCATGCGCTTTAGCAGCCCCGCTGGGCACTTGGCGCTACACAAGTG
GCCTCTGGCCTCGCACACATTCCACATCCACCGGTAGGCGCCAACCGGCTCCGTTCTTTGGTGGCCCCTT
CGCGCCACCTTCTACTCCTCCCCTAGTCAGGAAGTTCCCCCCCGCCCCGCAGCTCGCGTCGTGCAGGACG
TGACAAATGGAAGTAGCACGTCTCACTAGTCTCGTGCAGATGGACAGCACCGCTGAGCAATGGAAGCGGG
TAGGCCTTTGGGGCAGCGGCCAATAGCAGCTTTGCTCCTTCGCTTTCTGGGCTCAGAGGCTGGGAAGGGG
TGGGTCCGGGGGCGGGCTCAGGGGCGGGGCGGGCGCCCGAAGGTCCTCCGGAGGCCCGGCATTCTGCACG
CTTCAAAAGCGCACGTCTGCCGCGCTGTTCTCCTCTTCCTCATCTCCGGGCCTTTCGACCTGCAGCCCAA
GCTTACCATGACCGAGTACAAGCCCACGGTGCGCCTCGCCACCCGCGACGACGTCCCCAGGGCCGTACGC
ACCCTCGCCGCCGCGTTCGCCGACTACCCCGCCACGCGCCACACCGTCGATCCGGACCGCCACATCGAGC
GGGTCACCGAGCTGCAAGAACTCTTCCTCACGCGCGTCGGGCTCGACATCGGCAAGGTGTGGGTCGCGGA
CGACGGCGCCGCGGTGGCGGTCTGGACCACGCCGGAGAGCGTCGAAGCGGGGGCGGTGTTCGCCGAGATC
GGCCCGCGCATGGCCGAGTTGAGCGGTTCCCGGCTGGCCGCGCAGCAACAGATGGAAGGCCTCCTGGCGC
CGCACCGGCCCAAGGAGCCCGCGTGGTTCCTGGCCACCGTCGGCGTCTCGCCCGACCACCAGGGCAAGGG
TCTGGGCAGCGCCGTCGTGCTCCCCGGAGTGGAGGCGGCCGAGCGCGCCGGGGTGCCCGCCTTCCTGGAG
ACCTCCGCGCCCCGCAACCTCCCCTTCTACGAGCGGCTCGGCTTCACCGTCACCGCCGACGTCGAGGTGC
CCGAAGGACCGCGCACCTGGTGCATGACCCGCAAGCCCGGTGCCTGACGCCCGCCCCACGACCCGCAGCG
CCCGACCGAAAGGAGCGCACGACCCCATGCATCGGCGTCTCGAGATATCAGTGGTCCAGGCTCTAGTTTT
GACTCAACAATATCACCAGCTGAAGCCTATAGAGTACGAGCCATAGATAAAATAAAAGATTTTATTTAGT
CTCCAGAAAAAGGGGGGAATGAAAGACCCCACCTGTAGGTTTGGCAAGCTAGCTTAAGTAACGCCATTTT
GCAAGGCATGGAAAAATACATAACTGAGAATAGAGAAGTTCAGATCAAGGTCAGGAACAGATGGAACAGG
GTCGACCCTAGAGAACCATCAGATGTTTCCAGGGTGCCCCAAGGACCTGAAATGACCCTGTGCCTTATTT
GAACTAACCAATCAGTTCGCTTCTCGCTTCTGTTCGCGCGCTTCTGCTCCCCGAGCTCAATAAAAGAGCC
CACAACCCCTCACTCGGGGCGCCAGTCCTCCGATTGACTGAGTCGCCCGGGTACCCGTGTATCCAATAAA
CCCTCTTGCAGTTGCATCCGACTTGTGGTCTCGCTGTTCCTTGGGAGGGTCTCCTCTGAGTGATTGACTA
CCCGTCAGCGGGGGTCTTTCATTTGGGGGCTCGTCCGGGATCGGGAGACCCCTGCCCAGGGACCACCGAC
CCACCACCGGGAGGTAAGCTGGCTGCCTCGCGCGTTTCGGTGATGACGGTGAAAACCTCTGACACATGCA
GCTCCCGGAGACGGTCACAGCTTGTCTGTAAGCGGATGCCGGGAGCAGACAAGCCCGTCAGGGCGCGTCA
GCGGGTGTTGGCGGGTGTCGGGGCGCAGCCATGACCCAGTCACGTAGCGATAGCGGAGTGTAGATCCGGC
TGTGGAATGTGTGTCAGTTAGGGTGTGGAAAGTCCCCAGGCTCCCCAGCAGGCAGAAGTATGCAAAGCAT
GCATCTCAATTAGTCAGCAACCAGGTGTGGAAAGTCCCCAGGCTCCCCAGCAGGCAGAAGTATGCAAAGC
ATGCATCTCAATTAGTCAGCAACCATAGTCCCGCCCCTAACTCCGCCCATCCCGCCCCTAACTCCGCCCA
GTTCCGCCCATTCTCCGCCCCATGGCTGACTAATTTTTTTTATTTATGCAGAGGCCGAGGCCGCCTCGGC
CTCTGAGCTATTCCAGAAGTAGTGAGGAGGCTTTTTTGGAGGCCTAGGCTTTTGCAAAAAGCTTACTGGC
TTAACTATGCGGCATCAGAGCAGATTGTACTGAGAGTGCACCATATGCGGTGTGAAATACCGCACAGATG
CGTAAGGAGAAAATACCGCATCAGGCGCTCTTCCGCTTCCTCGCTCACTGACTCGCTGCGCTCGGTCGTT
CGGCTGCGGCGAGCGGTATCAGCTCACTCAAAGGCGGTAATACGGTTATCCACAGAATCAGGGGATAACG
CAGGAAAGAACATGTGAGCAAAAGGCCAGCAAAAGGCCAGGAACCGTAAAAAGGCCGCGTTGCTGGCGTT
TTTCCATAGGCTCCGCCCCCCTGACGAGCATCACAAAAATCGACGCTCAAGTCAGAGGTGGCGAAACCCG
ACAGGACTATAAAGATACCAGGCGTTTCCCCCTGGAAGCTCCCTCGTGCGCTCTCCTGTTCCGACCCTGC
CGCTTACCGGATACCTGTCCGCCTTTCTCCCTTCGGGAAGCGTGGCGCTTTCTCATAGCTCACGCTGTAG
GTATCTCAGTTCGGTGTAGGTCGTTCGCTCCAAGCTGGGCTGTGTGCACGAACCCCCCGTTCAGCCCGAC
CGCTGCGCCTTATCCGGTAACTATCGTCTTGAGTCCAACCCGGTAAGACACGACTTATCGCCACTGGCAG
CAGCCACTGGTAACAGGATTAGCAGAGCGAGGTATGTAGGCGGTGCTACAGAGTTCTTGAAGTGGTGGCC
TAACTACGGCTACACTAGAAGGACAGTATTTGGTATCTGCGCTCTGCTGAAGCCAGTTACCTTCGGAAAA
AGAGTTGGTAGCTCTTGATCCGGCAAACAAACCACCGCTGGTAGCGGTGGTTTTTTTGTTTGCAAGCAGC
AGATTACGCGCAGAAAAAAAGGATCTCAAGAAGATCCTTTGATCTTTTCTACGGGGTCTGACGCTCAGTG
GAACGAAAACTCACGTTAAGGGATTTTGGTCATGAGATTATCAAAAAGGATCTTCACCTAGATCCTTTTA
AATTAAAAATGAAGTTTTAAATCAATCTAAAGTATATATGAGTAAACTTGGTCTGACAGTTACCAATGCT
TAATCAGTGAGGCACCTATCTCAGCGATCTGTCTATTTCGTTCATCCATAGTTGCCTGACTCCCCGTCGT
GTAGATAACTACGATACGGGAGGGCTTACCATCTGGCCCCAGTGCTGCAATGATACCGCGAGACCCACGC
TCACCGGCTCCAGATTTATCAGCAATAAACCAGCCAGCCGGAAGGGCCGAGCGCAGAAGTGGTCCTGCAA
CTTTATCCGCCTCCATCCAGTCTATTAATTGTTGCCGGGAAGCTAGAGTAAGTAGTTCGCCAGTTAATAG
TTTGCGCAACGTTGTTGCCATTGCTGCAGGCATCGTGGTGTCACGCTCGTCGTTTGGTATGGCTTCATTC
AGCTCCGGTTCCCAACGATCAAGGCGAGTTACATGATCCCCCATGTTGTGCAAAAAAGCGGTTAGCTCCT
TCGGTCCTCCGATCGTTGTCAGAAGTAAGTTGGCCGCAGTGTTATCACTCATGGTTATGGCAGCACTGCA
TAATTCTCTTACTGTCATGCCATCCGTAAGATGCTTTTCTGTGACTGGTGAGTACTCAACCAAGTCATTC
TGAGAATAGTGTATGCGGCGACCGAGTTGCTCTTGCCCGGCGTCAACACGGGATAATACCGCGCCACATA
GCAGAACTTTAAAAGTGCTCATCATTGGAAAACGTTCTTCGGGGCGAAAACTCTCAAGGATCTTACCGCT
GTTGAGATCCAGTTCGATGTAACCCACTCGTGCACCCAACTGATCTTCAGCATCTTTTACTTTCACCAGC
GTTTCTGGGTGAGCAAAAACAGGAAGGCAAAATGCCGCAAAAAAGGGAATAAGGGCGACACGGAAATGTT
GAATACTCATACTCTTCCTTTTTCAATATTATTGAAGCATTTATCAGGGTTATTGTCTCATGAGCGGATA
CATATTTGAATGTATTTAGAAAAATAAACAAATAGGGGTTCCGCGCACATTTCCCCGAAAAGTGCCACCT
GACGTCTAAGAAACCATTATTATCATGACATTAACCTATAAAAATAGGCGTATCACGAGGCCCTTTCGTC
TTCAAGAATTAGCTTGGCCATTGCATACGTTGTATCCATATCATAATATGTACATTTATATTGGCTCATG
TCCAACATTACCGCCATGTTGACATTGATTATTGACTAGTTATTAATAGTAATCAATTACGGGGTCA
